Addgene plasmid #19940: pcDNA3-HA-CUL1 Y42A/M43A
Depositing lab: Yue Xiong. Depositing organization: University of North Carolina at Chapel Hill. Publication: The CUL1 C-terminal sequence and ROC1 are required for efficient nuclear accumulation, NEDD8 modification, and ubiquitin ligase activity of CUL1. Furukawa M, Zhang Y, McCarville J, Ohta T, Xiong Y. Mol Cell Biol. 2000 Nov . 20(21):8185-97. 10.1128/MCB.20.21.8185-8197.2000 PubMed 11027288.
Backbone
  Vector backbone: pcDNA3-HA
  Backbone manufacturer: Invitrogen
  Backbone size w/o insert (bp): 5400
  Vector type: Mammalian Expression
  Selectable markers: G418
Growth in bacteria
  Bacterial resistance: Ampicillin, 100 μg/mL
  Growth temperature: 37°C
  Growth strain: DH5alpha
  Copy number: High Copy
Gene/Insert
  Gene/Insert name: cullin 1 Y42A/M43A (alt name: CUL1)
  Species: H. sapiens (human)
  Insert size (bp): 2260
  Mutation: CUL1 with a SKP1 binding mutant
  GenBank ID: NP_003583
  Entrez Gene: CUL1
  Tag / fusion protein: HA2 (N terminal on backbone)
  Cloning method: Restriction Enzyme
  Sequencing primers: 5′ T7; 3′ SP6
Terms and licenses: Academic/Nonprofit Terms; Industry Terms: Not Available to Industry
Depositor comments: flag tag is a variant: YPYDLPDYA S2A mutation present but does not appear to affect function
How to cite: pcDNA3-HA-CUL1 Y42A/M43A was a gift from Yue Xiong (Addgene plasmid # 19940 ; http://n2t.net/addgene:19940 ; RRID:Addgene_19940)
