[The description below was written by a language model from this plasmid's Addgene catalogue record.]
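Description:
pcDNA3-HA-CUL1 Y42A/M43A is a mammalian expression plasmid built on an HA-tagged derivative of the Invitrogen pcDNA3 backbone (about 5.4 kb without insert). It is maintained as a high-copy plasmid in E. coli under ampicillin selection, and it allows G418 selection of transfected mammalian cells. The record does not list individual regulatory elements. pcDNA3-type vectors conventionally drive the insert from the CMV immediate-early promoter, and the T7 and SP6 sequencing primers named in the record match the phage promoter sites that flank the cloning region in that vector family.

The insert is a roughly 2.26 kb human cullin 1 (CUL1) coding sequence, cloned by restriction enzymes and fused at its N terminus to a double HA epitope (HA2) supplied by the backbone. CUL1 is the scaffold subunit of SCF ubiquitin ligases; its N-terminal region binds the adaptor SKP1 and its C-terminal region binds the RING protein ROC1. The Y42A/M43A double substitution is described as a SKP1-binding mutant, so this version should separate SKP1 and F-box protein recruitment from the other functions of CUL1. The depositor comments note that the epitope tag (called a flag tag there, although the fields list HA) is a sequence variant. They also report an additional S2A change that does not appear to affect function.

The associated study examined the requirements for CUL1 nuclear accumulation, NEDD8 modification and ligase activity. The construct therefore suits transient or stable expression of the tagged mutant for immunoprecipitation, localisation and ubiquitination assays alongside wild-type CUL1.
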