>Addgene plasmid #19940 | pcDNA3-HA-CUL1 Y42A/M43A | addgene partial sequence | sequence record 26168 | 19940 with CMV-F
GAGCTCTCTGGCTAACTAGAGAACCCACTGCTTACTGGCTTATCGAAATTAATACGACTCACTATAGGGA
GACCCAAGCTTGGTACCGAGCTCGGATCCACTAGTAACGGCCGCCAGTGTGCTGGAATTCATGTACCCAT
ACGATGTTCCTGACTATGCGGGCTATCCCTATGACCTCCCGGACTATGCAGGGCCCATGGCGTCAACCCG
GAGCCAGAACCCCCACGGCCTGAAGCAGATTGGCCTGGACCAGATCTGGGACGACCTCAGAGCCGGCATC
CAGCAGGTGTACACACGGCAGAGCATGGCCAAGTCCAGAGCTGCAGAGCTCTACACTCATGTTTATAACT
ACTGTACTAGTGTTCACCAGTCAAACCAAGCACGAGGAGCTGGAGTTCCTCCTTCTAAGTCGAAAAAGGG
GCAGACACCTGGAGGAGCTCAGTTTGTTGGCCTGGAATTATATAAACGACTTAAGGAATTTTTGAAGAAT
TACTTGACAAATCTTCTTAAGGATGGAGAAGATTTGATGGATGAGAGTGTACTGAAATTCTACACTCAAC
AATGGGAAGATTATCGATTTTCAAGCAAAGTGCTGAATGGAATTTGTGCCTACCTCAATAGACATTGGGT
TCGCCGTGAATGTGACGAAGGACGAAAAGGAATATATGAAATCTATTCGCTTGCATTGGTGACTTGGAGA
GACTGTCTGTTCAGGCCACTGAATAAACAGGTAACAAATGCTGTTTTAAAGCTGATTGAAAAGGAAAGGA
ATGGTGAAACCATCAATACAAGATTGATTAGTG
